Addgene plasmid #78131: 34a_PU1 in pmiRGlo
Purpose: luciferase reporter for miRNA activity
Depositing lab: Heidi Schwarzenbach. Depositing organization: Universitaetsklinikum Hamburg-Eppendorf. Publication: Increased serum levels of circulating exosomal microRNA-373 in receptor-negative breast cancer patients. Eichelser C, Stuckrath I, Muller V, Milde-Langosch K, Wikman H, Pantel K, Schwarzenbach H. Oncotarget. 2014 Oct 30;5(20):9650-63. 10.18632/oncotarget.2520 PubMed 25333260.
Backbone
  Vector backbone: pmiRGlo
  Backbone manufacturer: Promega
  Vector type: Mammalian Expression, Luciferase
Growth in bacteria
  Bacterial resistance: Ampicillin, 100 μg/mL
  Growth temperature: 37°C
  Growth strain: DH5alpha
  Copy number: Unknown
Gene/Insert
  Gene/Insert name: PU1
  Species: H. sapiens (human)
  Mutation: 3'UTR containing miRNA binding sites
  Promoter: PGK
  Tag / fusion protein: luciferase (N terminal on backbone)
  Cloning method: Restriction Enzyme; 5′ cloning site NheI (not destroyed); 3′ cloning site XbaI (not destroyed)
  Sequencing primers: 5′ Fluc-F1 (AGAAGCTGCGCGGTGGTGTTGTG); 3′ T7terminal
Terms and licenses: Academic/Nonprofit Terms; Industry Terms: Not Available to Industry
How to cite: 34a_PU1 in pmiRGlo was a gift from Heidi Schwarzenbach (Addgene plasmid # 78131 ; http://n2t.net/addgene:78131 ; RRID:Addgene_78131)
