[The description below was written by a language model from this plasmid's Addgene catalogue record.]
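Description:
34a_PU1 in pmiRGlo is a mammalian luciferase reporter plasmid built on Promega's pmiRGlo backbone and designed to measure microRNA activity against a target sequence. It is propagated in E. coli under ampicillin selection; the record lists its copy number as unknown, and no feature table is provided, so the origin of replication and other backbone elements are not itemised here.

The insert is a portion of the human PU1 3'UTR containing miRNA binding sites, cloned between NheI and XbaI sites, both of which were preserved. It sits downstream of a luciferase coding sequence carried on the backbone, which the record lists as an N-terminal "tag". In practice this means the PU1 fragment serves as the 3' untranslated region of the luciferase transcript rather than being translated as a fusion. Expression is driven by the PGK promoter, a constitutive promoter that gives moderate expression in mammalian cells. The "34a" in the plasmid name suggests that the sites of interest are those for miR-34a, though the record does not say so explicitly, nor does it give the length or boundaries of the UTR fragment.

In use, the plasmid is transfected into mammalian cells. If a microRNA present in the cells, or introduced as a mimic, binds the cloned PU1 sites, the reporter mRNA is repressed or destabilised and the luciferase signal falls. Comparing the signal with and without the microRNA, or against a construct with mutated sites, tests whether PU1 is a direct target. The plasmid was deposited in connection with a study of circulating exosomal microRNAs in breast cancer.
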