>Addgene plasmid #78131 | 34a_PU1 in pmiRGlo | depositor partial sequence | sequence record 146611 | mir34a_PU1_for
CTAGCGCAACCTTGCAGAGGACGACCCGGGGTACTGCCTTGGGAGTCTCAT
