>Addgene plasmid #78131 | 34a_PU1 in pmiRGlo | addgene partial sequence | sequence record 146835 | Fluc-F1 5'-AGAAGCTGCGCGGTGGTGTTGTG-3'
TCGCCGTGTAATTCTAGTTGTTTAAACGAGCTCGCTAGCGCAACCTTGCAGAGGACGACCCGGGGTACTG
CCTTGGGAGTCTCATCTAGAGTCGACCTGCAGGCATGCAAGCTGATCCGGCTGCTAACAAAGCCCGAAAG
GAAGCTGAGTTGGCTGCTGCCACCGCTGAGCAATAACTAGCATAACCCCTTGGGGCGGCCGCTTCGAGCA
GACATGATAAGATACATTGATGAGTTTGGACAAACCACAACTAGAATGCAGTGAAAAAAATGCTTTATTT
GTGAAATTTGTGATGCTATTGCTTTATTTGTAACCATTATAAGCTGCAATAAACAAGTTAACAACAACAA
TTGCATTCATTTTATGTTTCAGGTTCAGGGGGAGATGTGGGAGGTTTTTTTAAGCAAGTAAAACCTCTAC
AAATGTGGTAAAATCGAATTTTAACAAAATATTAACGCTTACAATTTCCTGATGCGGTATTTTCTCCTTA
CGCATCTGTGCGGTATTTCACACCGCATACGCGGATCTGCGCAGCACCATGGCCTGAAATAACCTCTGAA
AGAGGAACTTGGTTAGGTACCTTCTGAGGCGGAAAGAACCA
