>Addgene plasmid #78131 | 34a_PU1 in pmiRGlo | addgene partial sequence | sequence record 146877 | EBV-rev 5'-GTGGTTTGTCCAAACTCATC-3'
AGCCGGATCAGCTTGCATGCCTGCAGGTCGACTCTAGATGAGACTCCCAAGGCAGTACCCCGGGTCGTCC
TCTGCAAGGTTGCGCTAGCGAGCTCGTTTAAACAACTAGAATTACACGGCGATCTTGCCGCCCTTCTTGG
CCTTAATGAGAATCTCGCGGATCTTGCGGGCGTCCAACTTGCCGGTCAGTCCTTTAGGCACCTCGTCCAC
GAACACAACACCACCGCGCAGCTTCTTGGCGGTTGTAACCTGGCTGGCCACATAGTCCACGATCTCCTTC
TCGGTCATGGTTTTACCGTGTTCCAGCACGACGACTGCGGCGGGCAGCTCGCCGGCATCGTCGTCGGGCA
GGCCGGCGACCCCGGCGTCGAAGATGTTGGGGTGTTGCAGCAGGATGCTCTCCAGTTCGGCTGGGGCTAC
CTGGTAGCCCTTGCATTTGATCAGGCTCTTCAGCCGGTCCACGATGAAGAAGTGCTCGTCCTCGTCCCAG
TAGGCGATGTCGCCGCTGTGCAGCCAGCCGTCCTTGTCGATGAGAGCGTTTGTAGCCTCGGGGTTGTTAA
CGTAGCCGCTCATGATCATGGGGCCACGGACGCACAGCTCGCCGCGCTGGTTCACACCCAGTGTCTTACC
GGTGTCCAAGTCCACCACCTTAGCCTCGAAGAAGGGCACCACCTTGCCTACTGCGCCAGGCTTGTCGTCC
CCTTCGGGGGTGATCAGAATGGCGCTGGTTGTTTCTGTCAGGCCGTAGCCCTGGCGGATGCCT
