LOCUS       Exported 7389 bp ds-DNA circular SYN 12-MAY-2021
DEFINITION  luciferase reporter for miRNA activity.
ACCESSION   .
VERSION     .
KEYWORDS    34a_PU1 in pmiRGlo
SOURCE      synthetic DNA construct
  ORGANISM  synthetic DNA construct
REFERENCE   1 (bases 1 to 7389)
  AUTHORS   Eichelser C, Stuckrath I, Muller V, Milde-Langosch K, Wikman H,
            Pantel K, Schwarzenbach H
  TITLE     Increased serum levels of circulating exosomal microRNA-373 in
            receptor-negative breast cancer patients.
  JOURNAL   Oncotarget. 2014 Oct 30;5(20):9650-63.
  PUBMED    25333260
REFERENCE   2 (bases 1 to 7389)
  AUTHORS   .
  TITLE     Direct Submission
  JOURNAL   Exported May 12, 2021 from SnapGene Server 1.1.58
            http://www.snapgene.com
FEATURES             Location/Qualifiers
     source          1..7389
                     /organism="synthetic DNA construct"
                     /mol_type="other DNA"
     primer_bind     complement(60..78)
                     /label=T7 Term
                     /note="T7 terminator, reverse primer"
     polyA_signal    115..236
                     /label=SV40 poly(A) signal
                     /note="SV40 polyadenylation signal"
     primer_bind     complement(126..145)
                     /label=EBV-rev
                     /note="SV40 polyA terminator, reverse primer"
     primer_bind     180..199
                     /label=SV40pA-R
                     /note="SV40 polyA, reverse primer"
     promoter        481..838
                     /label=SV40 promoter
                     /note="SV40 enhancer and early promoter"
     primer_bind     complement(504..524)
                     /label=pBABE 3'
                     /note="SV40 enhancer, reverse primer for pBABE vectors"
     rep_origin      689..824
                     /label=SV40 ori
                     /note="SV40 origin of replication"
     primer_bind     751..770
                     /label=SV40pro-F
                     /note="SV40 promoter/origin, forward primer"
     regulatory      883..892
                     /regulatory_class="other"
                     /note="vertebrate consensus sequence for strong initiation
                     of translation (Kozak, 1987)"
     CDS             889..1821
                     /codon_start=1
                     /product="Renilla luciferase"
                     /label=hRluc
                     /note="human codon-optimized"
                     /translation="MASKVYDPEQRKRMITGPQWWARCKQMNVLDSFINYYDSEKHAEN
                     AVIFLHGNAASSYLWRHVVPHIEPVARCIIPDLIGMGKSGKSGNGSYRLLDHYKYLTAW
                     FELLNLPKKIIFVGHDWGACLAFHYSYEHQDKIKAIVHAESVVDVIESWDEWPDIEEDI
                     ALIKSEEGEKMVLENNFFVETMLPSKIMRKLEPEEFAAYLEPFKEKGEVRRPTLSWPRE
                     IPLVKGGKPDVVQIVRNYNAYLRASDDLPKMFIESDPGFFSNAIVEGAKKFPNTEFVKV
                     KGLHFSQEDAPDEMGKYIKSFVERVLKNEQ"
     CDS             1873..2664
                     /codon_start=1
                     /gene="aph(3')-II (or nptII)"
                     /product="aminoglycoside phosphotransferase from Tn5"
                     /label=NeoR/KanR
                     /note="confers resistance to neomycin, kanamycin, and G418
                     (Geneticin(R))"
                     /translation="IEQDGLHAGSPAAWVERLFGYDWAQQTIGCSDAAVFRLSAQGRPV
                     LFVKTDLSGALNELQDEAARLSWLATTGVPCAAVLDVVTEAGRDWLLLGEVPGQDLLSS
                     HLAPAEKVSIMADAMRRLHTLDPATCPFDHQAKHRIERARTRMEAGLVDQDDLDEEHQG
                     LAPAELFARLKARMPDGEDLVVTHGDACLPNIMVENGRFSGFIDCGRLGVADRYQDIAL
                     ATRDIAEELGGEWADRFLVLYGIAAPDSQRIAFYRLLDEFF"
     primer_bind     complement(1924..1943)
                     /label=Neo-R
                     /note="Neomycin resistance gene, reverse primer"
     primer_bind     2534..2553
                     /label=Neo-F
                     /note="Neomycin resistance gene, forward primer"
     polyA_signal    2728..2776
                     /note="synthetic polyadenylation signal"
     promoter        2932..3036
                     /gene="bla"
                     /label=AmpR promoter
     CDS             3037..3897
                     /codon_start=1
                     /gene="bla"
                     /product="beta-lactamase"
                     /label=AmpR
                     /note="confers resistance to ampicillin, carbenicillin, and
                     related antibiotics"
                     /translation="MSIQHFRVALIPFFAAFCLPVFAHPETLVKVKDAEDQLGARVGYI
                     ELDLNSGKILESFRPEERFPMMSTFKVLLCGAVLSRIDAGQEQLGRRIHYSQNDLVEYS
                     PVTEKHLTDGMTVRELCSAAITMSDNTAANLLLTTIGGPKELTAFLHNMGDHVTRLDRW
                     EPELNEAIPNDERDTTMPVAMATTLRKLLTGELLTLASRQQLIDWMEADKVAGPLLRSA
                     LPAGWFIADKSGAGERGSRGIIAALGPDGKPSRIVVIYTTGSQATMDERNRQIAEIGAS
                     LIKHW"
     primer_bind     complement(3255..3274)
                     /label=Amp-R
                     /note="Ampicillin resistance gene, reverse primer"
     rep_origin      complement(4055..4643)
                     /direction=LEFT
                     /label=ori
                     /note="high-copy-number ColE1/pMB1/pBR322/pUC origin of
                     replication"
     primer_bind     complement(4135..4154)
                     /label=pBR322ori-F
                     /note="pBR322 origin, forward primer"
     misc_feature    4759..5042
                     /label=cer region
                     /note="ColE1-derived recombination site that helps to
                     maintain plasmids as monomers"
     promoter        5099..5598
                     /label=PGK promoter
                     /note="mouse phosphoglycerate kinase 1 promoter"
     primer_bind     complement(5134..5157)
                     /label=MSCV-rev
                     /note="Murine stem cell virus, reverse primer"
     primer_bind     5531..5550
                     /label=mPGK-F
                     /note="Mouse PGK promoter, forward primer"
     regulatory      5639..5648
                     /regulatory_class="other"
                     /note="vertebrate consensus sequence for strong initiation
                     of translation (Kozak, 1987)"
     CDS             5645..7297
                     /codon_start=1
                     /product="firefly luciferase"
                     /label=luciferase
                     /note="synthetic luc2 version of the luciferase gene"
                     /translation="MEDAKNIKKGPAPFYPLEDGTAGEQLHKAMKRYALVPGTIAFTDA
                     HIEVDITYAEYFEMSVRLAEAMKRYGLNTNHRIVVCSENSLQFFMPVLGALFIGVAVAP
                     ANDIYNERELLNSMGISQPTVVFVSKKGLQKILNVQKKLPIIQKIIIMDSKTDYQGFQS
                     MYTFVTSHLPPGFNEYDFVPESFDRDKTIALIMNSSGSTGLPKGVALPHRTACVRFSHA
                     RDPIFGNQIIPDTAILSVVPFHHGFGMFTTLGYLICGFRVVLMYRFEEELFLRSLQDYK
                     IQSALLVPTLFSFFAKSTLIDKYDLSNLHEIASGGAPLSKEVGEAVAKRFHLPGIRQGY
                     GLTETTSAILITPEGDDKPGAVGKVVPFFEAKVVDLDTGKTLGVNQRGELCVRGPMIMS
                     GYVNNPEATNALIDKDGWLHSGDIAYWDEDEHFFIVDRLKSLIKCKGYQVAPAELESIL
                     LQHPNIFDAGVAGLPDDDAGELPAAVVVLEHGKTMTEKEIVDYVASQVTTAKKLRGGVV
                     FVDEVPKGLTGKLDARKIREILIKAKKGGKIAV"
ORIGIN
        1 catgcaagct gatccggctg ctaacaaagc ccgaaaggaa gctgagttgg ctgctgccac
       61 cgctgagcaa taactagcat aaccccttgg ggcggccgct tcgagcagac atgataagat
      121 acattgatga gtttggacaa accacaacta gaatgcagtg aaaaaaatgc tttatttgtg
      181 aaatttgtga tgctattgct ttatttgtaa ccattataag ctgcaataaa caagttaaca
      241 acaacaattg cattcatttt atgtttcagg ttcaggggga gatgtgggag gtttttttaa
      301 gcaagtaaaa cctctacaaa tgtggtaaaa tcgaatttta acaaaatatt aacgcttaca
      361 atttcctgat gcggtatttt ctccttacgc atctgtgcgg tatttcacac cgcatacgcg
      421 gatctgcgca gcaccatggc ctgaaataac ctctgaaaga ggaacttggt taggtacctt
      481 ctgaggcgga aagaaccagc tgtggaatgt gtgtcagtta gggtgtggaa agtccccagg
      541 ctccccagca ggcagaagta tgcaaagcat gcatctcaat tagtcagcaa ccaggtgtgg
      601 aaagtcccca ggctccccag caggcagaag tatgcaaagc atgcatctca attagtcagc
      661 aaccatagtc ccgcccctaa ctccgcccat cccgccccta actccgccca gttccgccca
      721 ttctccgccc catggctgac taattttttt tatttatgca gaggccgagg ccgcctcggc
      781 ctctgagcta ttccagaagt agtgaggagg cttttttgga ggcctaggct tttgcaaaaa
      841 gcttgattct tctgacacaa cagtctcgaa ccaaaggctg gagccaccat ggcttccaag
      901 gtgtacgacc ccgagcaacg caaacgcatg atcactgggc ctcagtggtg ggctcgctgc
      961 aagcaaatga acgtgctgga ctccttcatc aactactatg attccgagaa gcacgccgag
     1021 aacgccgtga tttttctgca tggtaacgct gcctccagct acctgtggag gcacgtcgtg
     1081 cctcacatcg agcccgtggc tagatgcatc atccctgatc tgatcggaat gggtaagtcc
     1141 ggcaagagcg ggaatggctc atatcgcctc ctggatcact acaagtacct caccgcttgg
     1201 ttcgagctgc tgaaccttcc aaagaaaatc atctttgtgg gccacgactg gggggcttgt
     1261 ctggcctttc actactccta cgagcaccaa gacaagatca aggccatcgt ccatgctgag
     1321 agtgtcgtgg acgtgatcga gtcctgggac gagtggcctg acatcgagga ggatatcgcc
     1381 ctgatcaaga gcgaagaggg cgagaaaatg gtgcttgaga ataacttctt cgtcgagacc
     1441 atgctcccaa gcaagatcat gcggaaactg gagcctgagg agttcgctgc ctacctggag
     1501 ccattcaagg agaagggcga ggttagacgg cctaccctct cctggcctcg cgagatccct
     1561 ctcgttaagg gaggcaagcc cgacgtcgtc cagattgtcc gcaactacaa cgcctacctt
     1621 cgggccagcg acgatctgcc taagatgttc atcgagtccg accctgggtt cttttccaac
     1681 gctattgtcg agggagctaa gaagttccct aacaccgagt tcgtgaaggt gaagggcctc
     1741 cacttcagcc aggaggacgc tccagatgaa atgggtaagt acatcaagag cttcgtggag
     1801 cgcgtgctga agaacgagca gaccggtggt gggagcggag gtggcggatc aggtggcgga
     1861 ggctccggag ggattgaaca agatggattg cacgcaggtt ctccggccgc ttgggtggag
     1921 aggctattcg gctatgactg ggcacaacag acaatcggct gctctgatgc cgccgtgttc
     1981 cggctgtcag cgcaggggcg cccggttctt tttgtcaaga ccgacctgtc cggtgccctg
     2041 aatgaactgc aggacgaggc agcgcggcta tcgtggctgg ccacgacggg cgttccttgc
     2101 gcagctgtgc tcgacgttgt cactgaagcg ggaagggact ggctgctatt gggcgaagtg
     2161 ccggggcagg atctcctgtc atctcacctt gctcctgccg agaaagtatc catcatggct
     2221 gatgcaatgc ggcggctgca tacgcttgat ccggctacct gcccattcga ccaccaagcg
     2281 aaacatcgca tcgagcgagc acgtactcgg atggaagccg gtcttgtcga tcaggatgat
     2341 ctggacgaag agcatcaggg gctcgcgcca gccgaactgt tcgccaggct caaggcgcgc
     2401 atgcccgacg gcgaggatct cgtcgtgacc catggcgatg cctgcttgcc gaatatcatg
     2461 gtggaaaatg gccgcttttc tggattcatc gactgtggcc ggctgggtgt ggcggaccgc
     2521 tatcaggaca tagcgttggc tacccgtgat attgctgaag agcttggcgg cgaatgggct
     2581 gaccgcttcc tcgtgcttta cggtatcgcc gctcccgatt cgcagcgcat cgccttctat
     2641 cgccttcttg acgagttctt ctgagcggga ctctggggtt cgaaatgacc gaccaagcga
     2701 cgcccaacct gccatcacga tggccgcaat aaaatatctt tattttcatt acatctgtgt
     2761 gttggttttt tgtgtgaatc gatagcgata aggatcctct ttgcgcttgc gttttccctt
     2821 gtccagatag cccagtagct gacattcatc cggggtcagc accgtttctg cggactggct
     2881 ttctacgtaa tggtttctta gacgtcaggt ggcacttttc ggggaaatgt gcgcggaacc
     2941 cctatttgtt tatttttcta aatacattca aatatgtatc cgctcatgag acaataaccc
     3001 tgataaatgc ttcaataata ttgaaaaagg aagagtatga gtattcaaca tttccgtgtc
     3061 gcccttattc ccttttttgc ggcattttgc cttcctgttt ttgctcaccc agaaacgctg
     3121 gtgaaagtaa aagatgctga agatcagttg ggtgcacgag tgggttacat cgaactggat
     3181 ctcaacagcg gtaagatcct tgagagtttt cgccccgaag aacgttttcc aatgatgagc
     3241 actttcaaag ttctgctatg tggcgcggta ttatcccgta ttgacgccgg gcaagagcaa
     3301 ctcggtcgcc gcatacacta ttctcagaat gacttggttg agtactcacc agtcacagaa
     3361 aagcatctta cggatggcat gacagtaaga gaattatgca gtgctgccat aaccatgagt
     3421 gataacactg cggccaactt acttctgaca actatcggag gaccgaagga gctaaccgct
     3481 tttttgcaca acatggggga tcatgtaact cgccttgatc gttgggaacc ggagctgaat
     3541 gaagccatac caaacgacga gcgtgacacc acgatgcctg tagcaatggc aacaacgttg
     3601 cgcaaactat taactggcga actacttact ctagcttccc ggcaacaatt aatagactgg
     3661 atggaggcgg ataaagttgc aggaccactt ctgcgctcgg cccttccggc tggctggttt
     3721 attgctgata aatctggagc cggtgagcgt gggtctcgcg gtatcattgc agcactgggg
     3781 ccagatggta agccctcccg tatcgtagtt atctacacga cggggagtca ggcaactatg
     3841 gatgaacgaa atagacagat cgctgagata ggtgcctcac tgattaagca ttggtaattc
     3901 gaaatgaccg accaagcgac gcccaaccgg tatcagctca ctcaaaggcg gtaatacggt
     3961 tatccacaga atcaggggat aacgcaggaa agaacatgtg agcaaaaggc cagcaaaagg
     4021 ccaggaaccg taaaaaggcc gcgttgctgg cgtttttcca taggctccgc ccccctgacg
     4081 agcatcacaa aaatcgacgc tcaagtcaga ggtggcgaaa cccgacagga ctataaagat
     4141 accaggcgtt tccccctgga agctccctcg tgcgctctcc tgttccgacc ctgccgctta
     4201 ccggatacct gtccgccttt ctcccttcgg gaagcgtggc gctttctcat agctcacgct
     4261 gtaggtatct cagttcggtg taggtcgttc gctccaagct gggctgtgtg cacgaacccc
     4321 ccgttcagcc cgaccgctgc gccttatccg gtaactatcg tcttgagtcc aacccggtaa
     4381 gacacgactt atcgccactg gcagcagcca ctggtaacag gattagcaga gcgaggtatg
     4441 taggcggtgc tacagagttc ttgaagtggt ggcctaacta cggctacact agaaggacag
     4501 tatttggtat ctgcgctctg ctgaagccag ttaccttcgg aaaaagagtt ggtagctctt
     4561 gatccggcaa acaaaccacc gctggtagcg gtggtttttt tgtttgcaag cagcagatta
     4621 cgcgcagaaa aaaaggattt caagaagatc ctttgatctt ttctacgggg tctgacgctc
     4681 agtggaacga aaactcacgt taagggattt tggtcatgag attatcaaaa aggatcttca
     4741 cctagatcct tttatagtcc ggaaatacag gaacgcacgc tggatggccc ttcgctggga
     4801 tggtgaaacc atgaaaaatg gcagcttcag tggattaagt gggggtaatg tggcctgtac
     4861 cctctggttg cataggtatt catacggtta aaatttatca ggcgcgattg cggcagtttt
     4921 tcgggtggtt tgttgccatt tttacctgtc tgctgccgtg atcgcgctga acgcgtttta
     4981 gcggtgcgta caattaaggg attatggtaa atccacttac tgtctgccct cgtagccatc
     5041 gagataaacc gcagtactcc ggccacgatg cgtccggcgt agaggatcga gatctaccgg
     5101 gtaggggagg cgcttttccc aaggcagtct ggagcatgcg ctttagcagc cccgctgggc
     5161 acttggcgct acacaagtgg cctctggcct cgcacacatt ccacatccac cggtaggcgc
     5221 caaccggctc cgttctttgg tggccccttc gcgccacctt ctactcctcc cctagtcagg
     5281 aagttccccc ccgccccgca gctcgcgtcg tgcaggacgt gacaaatgga agtagcacgt
     5341 ctcactagtc tcgtgcagat ggacagcacc gctgagcaat ggaagcgggt aggcctttgg
     5401 ggcagcggcc aatagcagct ttgctccttc gctttctggg ctcagaggct gggaaggggt
     5461 gggtccgggg gcgggctcag gggcgggctc aggggcgggg cgggcgcccg aaggtcctcc
     5521 ggaggcccgg cattctgcac gcttcaaaag cgcacgtctg ccgcgctgtt ctcctcttcc
     5581 tcatctccgg gcctttcgac ctgcagccca agcttggcaa tccggtactg ttggtaaagc
     5641 caccatggaa gatgccaaaa acattaagaa gggcccagcg ccattctacc cactcgaaga
     5701 cgggaccgcc ggcgagcagc tgcacaaagc catgaagcgc tacgccctgg tgcccggcac
     5761 catcgccttt accgacgcac atatcgaggt ggacattacc tacgccgagt acttcgagat
     5821 gagcgttcgg ctggcagaag ctatgaagcg ctatgggctg aatacaaacc atcggatcgt
     5881 ggtgtgcagc gagaatagct tgcagttctt catgcccgtg ttgggtgccc tgttcatcgg
     5941 tgtggctgtg gccccagcta acgacatcta caacgagcgc gagctgctga acagcatggg
     6001 catcagccag cccaccgtcg tattcgtgag caagaaaggg ctgcaaaaga tcctcaacgt
     6061 gcaaaagaag ctaccgatca tacaaaagat catcatcatg gatagcaaga ccgactacca
     6121 gggcttccaa agcatgtaca ccttcgtgac ttcccatttg ccacccggct tcaacgagta
     6181 cgacttcgtg cccgagagct tcgaccggga caaaaccatc gccctgatca tgaacagtag
     6241 tggcagtacc ggattgccca agggcgtagc cctaccgcac cgcaccgctt gtgtccgatt
     6301 cagtcatgcc cgcgacccca tcttcggcaa ccagatcatc cccgacaccg ctatcctcag
     6361 cgtggtgcca tttcaccacg gcttcggcat gttcaccacg ctgggctact tgatctgcgg
     6421 ctttcgggtc gtgctcatgt accgcttcga ggaggagcta ttcttgcgca gcttgcaaga
     6481 ctataagatt caatctgccc tgctggtgcc cacactattt agcttcttcg ctaagagcac
     6541 tctcatcgac aagtacgacc taagcaactt gcacgagatc gccagcggcg gggcgccgct
     6601 cagcaaggag gtaggtgagg ccgtggccaa acgcttccac ctaccaggca tccgccaggg
     6661 ctacggcctg acagaaacaa ccagcgccat tctgatcacc cccgaagggg acgacaagcc
     6721 tggcgcagta ggcaaggtgg tgcccttctt cgaggctaag gtggtggact tggacaccgg
     6781 taagacactg ggtgtgaacc agcgcggcga gctgtgcgtc cgtggcccca tgatcatgag
     6841 cggctacgtt aacaaccccg aggctacaaa cgctctcatc gacaaggacg gctggctgca
     6901 cagcggcgac atcgcctact gggacgagga cgagcacttc ttcatcgtgg accggctgaa
     6961 gagcctgatc aaatgcaagg gctaccaggt agccccagcc gaactggaga gcatcctgct
     7021 gcaacacccc aacatcttcg acgccggggt cgccggcctg cccgacgacg atgccggcga
     7081 gctgcccgcc gcagtcgtcg tgctggaaca cggtaaaacc atgaccgaga aggagatcgt
     7141 ggactatgtg gccagccagg ttacaaccgc caagaagctg cgcggtggtg ttgtgttcgt
     7201 ggacgaggtg cctaaaggac tgaccggcaa gttggacgcc cgcaagatcc gcgagattct
     7261 cattaaggcc aagaagggcg gcaagatcgc cgtgtaattc tagttgttta aacgagctcg
     7321 ctagcgcaac cttgcagagg acgacccggg gtactgcctt gggagtctca tctagagtcg
     7381 acctgcagg
//
